Addgene plasmid #65413: RCAN1
Purpose: Full length RCAN1 expression with CMV promoter. Flag tagged.
Depositing lab: Jeffery Molkentin. Depositing organization: Cincinnati Children's Hospital Medical Center. Publication: Interaction between TAK1-TAB1-TAB2 and RCAN1-calcineurin defines a signalling nodal control point. Liu Q, Busby JC, Molkentin JD. Nat Cell Biol. 2009 Feb;11(2):154-61. doi: 10.1038/ncb1823. Epub 2009 Jan 11. PubMed 19136967.
Backbone
  Vector backbone: p3Xflag-CMV
  Backbone manufacturer: Clontech
  Backbone size w/o insert (bp): 4700
  Total vector size (bp): 5450
  Vector type: Mammalian Expression
Growth in bacteria
  Bacterial resistance: Ampicillin, 100 μg/mL
  Growth temperature: 37°C
  Growth strain: Stbl3
  Copy number: High Copy
Gene/Insert
  Gene/Insert name: RCAN1 (alt names: MCIP1; regulator of calcineurin 1)
  Species: M. musculus (mouse)
  Insert size (bp): 756
  Entrez Gene: Rcan1 (a.k.a. Adapt78, CALP1L, CSP1, DSC1, Dscr1, MCIP1, RCN1)
  Promoter: CMV
  Tag / fusion protein: Flag tagged (N terminal on insert)
  Cloning method: Restriction Enzyme; 5′ cloning site EcoRI (unknown if destroyed); 3′ cloning site EcoRI (unknown if destroyed)
  Sequencing primers: 5′ T7
Terms and licenses: Academic/Nonprofit Terms; Industry Terms: Not Available to Industry
How to cite: RCAN1 was a gift from Jeffery Molkentin (Addgene plasmid # 65413 ; http://n2t.net/addgene:65413 ; RRID:Addgene_65413)
