[The description below was written by a language model from this plasmid's Addgene catalogue record and the feature table of its GenBank file.]
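Description:
RCAN1 is a mammalian expression plasmid carrying full-length mouse Rcan1 (regulator of calcineurin 1, also known as MCIP1 or Dscr1) with an N-terminal FLAG epitope. The catalogue lists the backbone as p3Xflag-CMV. It is propagated in E. coli through a high-copy ColE1/pUC-type origin with ampicillin selection from the beta-lactamase gene. An f1 phage origin is also present, which allows single-stranded DNA production. The annotated map shows no mammalian drug-resistance gene, so the plasmid appears suited to transient transfection. An SV40 enhancer/early promoter containing the SV40 origin lies downstream of the expression cassette and could support episomal replication in cells expressing large T antigen.

Expression is driven by the human cytomegalovirus immediate-early enhancer and promoter. These are followed by an SP6 phage promoter and a primer site annotated as lying in a synthetic intron, then the FLAG coding segment, which includes an enterokinase cleavage site, and finally an SV40 polyadenylation signal. The RCAN1 coding sequence is not annotated in the feature table. It presumably occupies the unannotated interval between the FLAG tag and the poly(A) signal, consistent with the insert having been cloned as an EcoRI fragment of about 756 bp.

There are some discrepancies between the two records. The sequence record annotates a single FLAG unit rather than a triple tag, and its length (5267 bp) is slightly shorter than the catalogue's total size of 5450 bp. The catalogue also names T7 as a sequencing primer, but no T7 site is annotated.

The construct is used to overexpress epitope-tagged RCAN1 in mammalian cells for detection or immunoprecipitation. The associated publication examined interactions between RCAN1–calcineurin and the TAK1–TAB1–TAB2 signalling complex.
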