LOCUS       Exported 5267 bp ds-DNA circular SYN 12-MAY-2021
DEFINITION  Full length RCAN1 expression with CMV promoter. Flag tagged..
ACCESSION   .
VERSION     .
KEYWORDS    RCAN1
SOURCE      synthetic DNA construct
  ORGANISM  synthetic DNA construct
REFERENCE   1 (bases 1 to 5267)
  AUTHORS   Liu Q, Busby JC, Molkentin JD
  TITLE     Interaction between TAK1-TAB1-TAB2 and RCAN1-calcineurin defines a
            signalling nodal control point.
  JOURNAL   Nat Cell Biol. 2009 Feb;11(2):154-61. doi: 10.1038/ncb1823. Epub
            2009 Jan 11.
  PUBMED    19136967
REFERENCE   2 (bases 1 to 5267)
  AUTHORS   .
  TITLE     Direct Submission
  JOURNAL   Exported May 12, 2021 from SnapGene Server 1.1.58
            http://www.snapgene.com
FEATURES             Location/Qualifiers
     source          1..5267
                     /organism="synthetic DNA construct"
                     /mol_type="other DNA"
     protein_bind    107..128
                     /label=CAP binding site
                     /bound_moiety="E. coli catabolite activator protein"
                     /note="CAP binding activates transcription in the presence
                     of cAMP."
     promoter        143..173
                     /label=lac promoter
                     /note="promoter for the E. coli lac operon"
     protein_bind    181..197
                     /label=lac operator
                     /bound_moiety="lac repressor encoded by lacI"
                     /note="The lac repressor binds to the lac operator to
                     inhibit transcription in E. coli. This inhibition can be
                     relieved by adding lactose or
                     isopropyl-beta-D-thiogalactopyranoside (IPTG)."
     primer_bind     186..208
                     /label=M13/pUC Reverse
                     /note="In lacZ gene"
     primer_bind     205..221
                     /label=M13 rev
                     /note="common sequencing primer, one of multiple similar
                     variants"
     primer_bind     205..221
                     /label=M13 Reverse
                     /note="In lacZ gene. Also called M13-rev"
     enhancer        250..629
                     /label=CMV enhancer
                     /note="human cytomegalovirus immediate early enhancer"
     promoter        630..833
                     /label=CMV promoter
                     /note="human cytomegalovirus (CMV) immediate early
                     promoter"
     primer_bind     784..804
                     /label=CMV-F
                     /note="Human CMV immediate early promoter, forward primer"
     primer_bind     830..854
                     /label=LNCX
                     /note="Human CMV promoter, forward primer"
     promoter        1064..1082
                     /label=SP6 promoter
                     /note="promoter for bacteriophage SP6 RNA polymerase"
     primer_bind     1064..1081
                     /label=SP6
                     /note="SP6 promoter, forward primer"
     primer_bind     1095..1114
                     /label=pMT2-F
                     /note="Synthetic intron, forward primer"
     CDS             1157..1180
                     /codon_start=1
                     /product="FLAG(R) epitope tag, followed by an enterokinase
                     cleavage site"
                     /label=FLAG
                     /translation="DYKDDDDK"
     regulatory      1803..1812
                     /regulatory_class="other"
                     /note="vertebrate consensus sequence for strong initiation
                     of translation (Kozak, 1987)"
     polyA_signal    1816..1950
                     /label=SV40 poly(A) signal
                     /note="SV40 polyadenylation signal"
     primer_bind     complement(1853..1872)
                     /label=SV40pA-R
                     /note="SV40 polyA, reverse primer"
     primer_bind     1907..1926
                     /label=EBV-rev
                     /note="SV40 polyA terminator, reverse primer"
     promoter        2019..2376
                     /label=SV40 promoter
                     /note="SV40 enhancer and early promoter"
     primer_bind     complement(2042..2062)
                     /label=pBABE 3'
                     /note="SV40 enhancer, reverse primer for pBABE vectors"
     rep_origin      2227..2362
                     /label=SV40 ori
                     /note="SV40 origin of replication"
     primer_bind     2289..2308
                     /label=SV40pro-F
                     /note="SV40 promoter/origin, forward primer"
     primer_bind     complement(2396..2413)
                     /label=M13 Forward
                     /note="In lacZ gene. Also called M13-F20 or M13 (-21)
                     Forward"
     primer_bind     complement(2396..2412)
                     /label=M13 fwd
                     /note="common sequencing primer, one of multiple similar
                     variants"
     primer_bind     complement(2405..2427)
                     /label=M13/pUC Forward
                     /note="In lacZ gene"
     rep_origin      2625..3080
                     /direction=RIGHT
                     /label=f1 ori
                     /note="f1 bacteriophage origin of replication; arrow
                     indicates direction of (+) strand synthesis"
     primer_bind     complement(2712..2731)
                     /label=F1ori-R
                     /note="F1 origin, reverse primer"
     primer_bind     2922..2943
                     /label=F1ori-F
                     /note="F1 origin, forward primer"
     primer_bind     complement(3097..3116)
                     /label=pRS-marker
                     /note="pRS vectors, use to sequence yeast selectable
                     marker"
     primer_bind     3216..3238
                     /label=pGEX 3'
                     /note="pGEX vectors, reverse primer"
     primer_bind     complement(3276..3294)
                     /label=pBRforEco
                     /note="pBR322 vectors, upsteam of EcoRI site, forward
                     primer"
     promoter        3362..3466
                     /gene="bla"
                     /label=AmpR promoter
     CDS             3467..4327
                     /codon_start=1
                     /gene="bla"
                     /product="beta-lactamase"
                     /label=AmpR
                     /note="confers resistance to ampicillin, carbenicillin, and
                     related antibiotics"
                     /translation="MSIQHFRVALIPFFAAFCLPVFAHPETLVKVKDAEDQLGARVGYI
                     ELDLNSGKILESFRPEERFPMMSTFKVLLCGAVLSRIDAGQEQLGRRIHYSQNDLVEYS
                     PVTEKHLTDGMTVRELCSAAITMSDNTAANLLLTTIGGPKELTAFLHNMGDHVTRLDRW
                     EPELNEAIPNDERDTTMPVAMATTLRKLLTGELLTLASRQQLIDWMEADKVAGPLLRSA
                     LPAGWFIADKSGAGERGSRGIIAALGPDGKPSRIVVIYTTGSQATMDERNRQIAEIGAS
                     LIKHW"
     primer_bind     complement(3685..3704)
                     /label=Amp-R
                     /note="Ampicillin resistance gene, reverse primer"
     rep_origin      4498..5086
                     /direction=RIGHT
                     /label=ori
                     /note="high-copy-number ColE1/pMB1/pBR322/pUC origin of
                     replication"
     primer_bind     4987..5006
                     /label=pBR322ori-F
                     /note="pBR322 origin, forward primer"
     primer_bind     5240..5257
                     /label=L4440
                     /note="L4440 vector, forward primer"
ORIGIN
        1 agcgcccaat acgcaaaccg cctctccccg cgcgttggcc gattcattaa tgcagctggc
       61 acgacaggtt tcccgactgg aaagcgggca gtgagcgcaa cgcaattaat gtgagttagc
      121 tcactcatta ggcaccccag gctttacact ttatgcttcc ggctcgtatg ttgtgtggaa
      181 ttgtgagcgg ataacaattt cacacaggaa acagctatga catgattacg aattaattcg
      241 agctcgcccg acattgatta ttgactagtt attaatagta atcaattacg gggtcattag
      301 ttcatagccc atatatggag ttccgcgtta cataacttac ggtaaatggc ccgcctggct
      361 gaccgcccaa cgacccccgc ccattgacgt caataatgac gtatgttccc atagtaacgc
      421 caatagggac tttccattga cgtcaatggg tggagtattt acggtaaact gcccacttgg
      481 cagtacatca agtgtatcat atgccaagta cgccccctat tgacgtcaat gacggtaaat
      541 ggcccgcctg gcattatgcc cagtacatga ccttatggga ctttcctact tggcagtaca
      601 tctacgtatt agtcatcgct attaccatgg tgatgcggtt ttggcagtac atcaatgggc
      661 gtggatagcg gtttgactca cggggatttc caagtctcca ccccattgac gtcaatggga
      721 gtttgttttg gcaccaaaat caacgggact ttccaaaatg tcgtaacaac tccgccccat
      781 tgacgcaaat gggcggtagg cgtgtacggt gggaggtcta tataagcaga gctcgtttag
      841 tgaaccgtca gatcgcctgg agacgccatc cacgctgttt tgacctccat agaagacacc
      901 gggaccgatc cagcctccgc ggccgggaac ggtgcattgg aacgcggatt ccccgtgcca
      961 agagtgacgt aagtaccgcc tatagagtct ataggcccac ccccttggct tcgttagaac
     1021 gcggctacaa ttaatacata accttatgta tcatacacat acgatttagg tgacactata
     1081 gaataacatc cactttgcct ttctctccac aggtgtccac tcccaggtcc aactgcacct
     1141 cggttctatc gatatggact acaaagacga tgacgacaag cgaattcccc ggggatccat
     1201 ggaggaggtg gatctgcagg acctgccgag cgccaccatc gcctgccacc tggacccgcg
     1261 cgtgttcgtg gacggcctgt gccgggccaa atttgaatcc ctcttcagaa catatgacaa
     1321 ggacaccacc ttccagtatt ttaagagctt caaacgtgtc cggataaact tcagcaaccc
     1381 cttatctgca gccgatgcca ggctgcggct gcacaagacc gagttcctgg ggaaggaaat
     1441 gaagttgtat tttgctcaga ctttacacat aggaagttca cacctggctc cgcccaatcc
     1501 cgacaaacag ttcctcatct cccctccggc ctctcctccc gttggctgga aacaagtaga
     1561 agatgccacc cccgtcataa attacgatct tttatatgcc atctccaagc tggggccagg
     1621 agagaagtat gaactgcatg cagcgacaga caccactccc agtgtggtgg tccacgtgtg
     1681 tgagagtgac caagagaatg aggaggaaga ggaagagatg gagagaatga agagacccaa
     1741 gcccaaaatc atccagacac ggagaccgga gtacacaccg atccacctta gctgaaagct
     1801 tggccgccat ggcccaactt gtttattgca gcttataatg gttacaaata aagcaatagc
     1861 atcacaaatt tcacaaataa agcatttttt tcactgcatt ctagttgtgg tttgtccaaa
     1921 ctcatcaatg tatcttatca tgtctggatc gggaattaat tcggcgcagc accatggcct
     1981 gaaataacct ctgaaagagg aacttggtta ggtaccttct gaggcggaaa gaaccagctg
     2041 tggaatgtgt gtcagttagg gtgtggaaag tccccaggct ccccagcagg cagaagtatg
     2101 caaagcatgc atctcaatta gtcagcaacc aggtgtggaa agtccccagg ctccccagca
     2161 ggcagaagta tgcaaagcat gcatctcaat tagtcagcaa ccatagtccc gcccctaact
     2221 ccgcccatcc cgcccctaac tccgcccagt tccgcccatt ctccgcccca tggctgacta
     2281 atttttttta tttatgcaga ggccgaggcc gcctcggcct ctgagctatt ccagaagtag
     2341 tgaggaggct tttttggagg cctaggcttt tgcaaaaagc tgttaacagc ttggcactgg
     2401 ccgtcgtttt acaacgtcgt gactgggaaa accctggcgt tacccaactt aatcgccttg
     2461 cagcacatcc ccctttcgcc agctggcgta atagcgaaga ggcccgcacc gatcgccctt
     2521 cccaacagtt gcgcagcctg aatggcgaat ggcgcctgat gcggtatttt ctccttacgc
     2581 atctgtgcgg tatttcacac cgcatannnn nnnnnnnnnn nnnnnnnnnn nnnnnnnnnn
     2641 nnnnnnnnnn nnnnnnnnnn nnnnnnnnnn nnnnnnnnnn nnnnnnnnnn nnnnnnnnnn
     2701 nnnnnnnnnn nnnnnnnnnn nnnnnnnnnn nnnnnnnnnn nnnnnnnncn nnnnnnnnnn
     2761 nnnnnnnnnn nnnnnnnnnn nnnnnnnnnn nnnnnnnnnn nnnnnnnnnn nnnnnnnnnn
     2821 nnnnnnnnnn nnnnnnnnnn nnnnnnnnnn nnnnnnnnnn nnnnnnnnnn nnnnnnnnnn
     2881 nnnnnnnnnn cctttgacgt tggagtccac gttctttaat agtggactct tgttccaaac
     2941 tggaacaaca ctcaacccta tctcgggcta ttcttttgat ttataaggga ttttgccgat
     3001 ttcggcctat tggttaaaaa atgagctgat ttaacaaaaa tttaacgcga attttaacaa
     3061 aatattaacg tttacaattt tatggtgcac tctcagtaca atctgctctg atgccgcata
     3121 gttaagccag ccccgacacc cgccaacacc cgctgacgcg ccctgacggg cttgtctgct
     3181 cccggcatcc gcttacagac aagctgtgac cgtctccggg agctgcatgt gtcagaggtt
     3241 ttcaccgtca tcaccgaaac gcgcgagacg aaagggcctc gtgatacgcc tatttttata
     3301 ggttaatgtc atgataataa tggtttctta gacgtcaggt ggcacttttc ggggaaatgt
     3361 gcgcggaacc cctatttgtt tatttttcta aatacattca aatatgtatc cgctcatgag
     3421 acaataaccc tgataaatgc ttcaataata ttgaaaaagg aagagtatga gtattcaaca
     3481 tttccgtgtc gcccttattc ccttttttgc ggcattttgc cttcctgttt ttgctcaccc
     3541 agaaacgctg gtgaaagtaa aagatgctga agatcagttg ggtgcacgag tgggttacat
     3601 cgaactggat ctcaacagcg gtaagatcct tgagagtttt cgccccgaag aacgttttcc
     3661 aatgatgagc acttttaaag ttctgctatg tggcgcggta ttatcccgta ttgacgccgg
     3721 gcaagagcaa ctcggtcgcc gcatacacta ttctcagaat gacttggttg agtactcacc
     3781 agtcacagaa aagcatctta cggatggcat gacagtaaga gaattatgca gtgctgccat
     3841 aaccatgagt gataacactg cggccaactt acttctgaca acgatcggag gaccgaagga
     3901 gctaaccgct tttttgcaca acatggggga tcatgtaact cgccttgatc gttgggaacc
     3961 ggagctgaat gaagccatac caaacgacga gcgtgacacc acgatgcctg tagcaatggc
     4021 aacaacgttg cgcaaactat taactggcga actacttact ctagcttccc ggcaacaatt
     4081 aatagactgg atggaggcgg ataaagttgc aggaccactt ctgcgctcgg cccttccggc
     4141 tggctggttt attgctgata aatctggagc cggtgagcgt gggtctcgcg gtatcattgc
     4201 agcactgggg ccagatggta agccctcccg tatcgtagtt atctacacga cggggagtca
     4261 ggcaactatg gatgaacgaa atagacagat cgctgagata ggtgcctcac tgattaagca
     4321 ttggtaactg tcagaccaag tttactcata tatactttag attgatttaa aacttcattt
     4381 ttaatttaaa aggatctagg tgaagatcct ttttgataat ctcatgacca aaatccctta
     4441 acgtgagttt tcgttccact gagcgtcaga ccccgtagaa aagatcaaag gatcttcttg
     4501 agatcctttt tttctgcgcg taatctgctg cttgcaaaca aaaaaaccac cgctaccagc
     4561 ggtggtttgt ttgccggatc aagagctacc aactcttttt ccgaaggtaa ctggcttcag
     4621 cagagcgcag ataccaaata ctgttcttct agtgtagccg tagttaggcc accacttcaa
     4681 gaactctgta gcaccgccta catacctcgc tctgctaatc ctgttaccag tggctgctgc
     4741 cagtggcgat aagtcgtgtc ttaccgggtt ggactcaaga cgatagttac cggataaggc
     4801 gcagcggtcg ggctgaacgg ggggttcgtg cacacagccc agcttggagc gaacgaccta
     4861 caccgaactg agatacctac agcgtgagct atgagaaagc gccacgcttc ccgaagggag
     4921 aaaggcggac aggtatccgg taagcggcag ggtcggaaca ggagagcgca cgagggagct
     4981 tccaggggga aacgcctggt atctttatag tcctgtcggg tttcgccacc tctgacttga
     5041 gcgtcgattt ttgtgatgct cgtcaggggg gcggagccta tggaaaaacg ccagcaacgc
     5101 ggccttttta cggttcctgg ccttttgctg gccttttgct cacatgttct ttcctgcgtt
     5161 atcccctgat tctgtggata accgtattac cgcctttgag tgagctgata ccgctcgccg
     5221 cagccgaacg accgagcgca gcgagtcagt gagcgaggaa gcggaag
//
