>Addgene plasmid #65413 | RCAN1 | addgene partial sequence | sequence record 112990 | SV40pro-F2 5'-CCCCATGGCTGACTAATTTTT-3'
GGCCTCTGAGCTATTCCAGAAGTAGTGAGGAGGCTTTTTTGGAGGCCTAGGCTTTTGCAAAAAGCTGTTA
ACAGCTTGGCACTGGCCGTCGTTTTACAACGTCGTGACTGGGAAAACCCTGGCGTTACCCAACTTAATCG
CCTTGCAGCACATCCCCCTTTCGCCAGCTGGCGTAATAGCGAAGAGGCCCGCACCGATCGCCCTTCCCAA
CAGTTGCGCAGCCTGAATGGCGAATGGCGCCTGATGCGGTATTTTCTCCTTACGCATCTGTGCGGTATTT
CACACCGCATA
[87 nt withheld, positions 292-378]
