>Addgene plasmid #65413 | RCAN1 | addgene partial sequence | sequence record 112991 | CMV-F 5'-CGCAAATGGGCGGTAGGCGTG-3'
CTATATAAGCAGAGCTCGTTTAGTGAACCGTCAGATCGCCTGGAGACGCCATCCACGCTGTTTTGACCTC
CATAGAAGACACCGGGACCGATCCAGCCTCCGCGGCCGGGAACGGTGCATTGGAACGCGGATTCCCCGTG
CCAAGAGTGACGTAAGTACCGCCTATAGAGTCTATAGGCCCACCCCCTTGGCTTCGTTAGAACGCGGCTA
CAATTAATACATAACCTTATGTATCATACACATACGATTTAGGTGACACTATAGAATAACATCCACTTTG
CCTTTCTCTCCACAGGTGTCCACTCCCAGGTCCAACTGCACCTCGGTTCTATCGATATGGACTACAAAGA
CGATGACGACAAGCGAATTCCCCGGGGATCCATGGAGGAGGTGGATCTGCAGGACCTGCCGAGCGCCACC
ATCGCCTGCCACCTGGACCCGCGCGTGTTCGTGGACGGCCTGTGCCGGGCCAAATTTGAATCCCTCTTCA
GAACATATGACAAGGACACCACCTTCCAGTATTTTAAGAGCTTCAAACGTGTCCGGATAAACTTCAGCAA
CCCCTTATCTGCAGCCGATGCCAGGCTGCGGCTGCACAAGACCGAGTTCCTGGGGAAGGAAATGAAGTTG
TATTTTGCTCAGACTTTACACATAGGAAGTTCACACCTGGCTCCGCCCAATCCCGACAAACAGTTCCTCA
TCTCCCCTCCGGCCTCTCCTCCCGTTGGCTGGAAACAAGTAGAAGATGCCACCC
