>Addgene plasmid #65413 | RCAN1 | addgene partial sequence | sequence record 114789 | pBABE3 5'-ACCCTAACTGACACACATTCC-3'
TTTCCGCCTCAGAAGGTACCTAACCAAGTTCCTCTTTCAGAGGTTATTTCAGGCCATGGTGCTGCGCCGA
ATTAATTCCCGATCCAGACATGATAAGATACATTGATGAGTTTGGACAAACCACAACTAGAATGCAGTGA
AAAAAATGCTTTATTTGTGAAATTTGTGATGCTATTGCTTTATTTGTAACCATTATAAGCTGCAATAAAC
AAGTTGGGCCATGGCGGCCAAGCTTTCAGCTAAGGTGGATCGGTGTGTACTCCGGTCTCCGTGTCTGGAT
GATTTTGGGCTTGGGTCTCTTCATTCTCTCCATCTCTTCCTCTTCCTCCTCATTCTCTTGGTCACTCTCA
CACACGTGGACCACCACACTGGGAGTGGTGTCTGTCGCTGCATGCAGTTCATACTTCTCTCCTGGCCCCA
GCTTGGAGATGGCATATAAAAGATCGTAATTTATGACGGGGGTGGCATCTTCTACTTGTTTCCAGCCAAC
GGGAGGAGAGGCCGGAGGGGAGATGAGGAACTGTTTGTCGGGATTGGGCGGAGCCAGGTGTGAACTTCCT
ATGTGTAAAGTCTGAGCAAAATACAACTTCATTTCCTTCCCCAGGAACTCGGTCTTGTGCAGCCGCAGCC
TGGCATCGGCTGCAGATAAGGGGTTGCTGAAGTTTATCCGGACACGTTTGAAGCTCTTAAAATACTGGAA
GGTGGTGTCCTTGTCATATGTTCTGAAGAGGGATTCAAATTTGGCCCGGCACAGGCCGTCCACGAACACG
CGCGGGTCCAGGTGGCAGGCGATGGTGGCGCTCGGCAGGTCCTGCAGATCCACCTCCTCCATGGATCCCC
GGGGAATTCGCTTGTCGTCATCGTCTTTGTAGTCCATATCGATAGAACCGAGGTGCAGTTGGACCTGGGA
