>Addgene plasmid #65413 | RCAN1 | addgene partial sequence | sequence record 148153 | SP6 5'-ATTTAGGTGACACTATAG-3'
TTTCTCTCCACAGGTGTCCACTCCCAGGTCCAACTGCACCTCGGTTCTATCGATATGGACTACAAAGACG
ATGACGACAAGCGAATTCCCCGGGGATCCATGGAGGAGGTGGATCTGCAGGACCTGCCGAGCGCCACCAT
CGCCTGCCACCTGGACCCGCGCGTGTTCGTGGACGGCCTGTGCCGGGCCAAATTTGAATCCCTCTTCAGA
ACATATGACAAGGACACCACCTTCCAGTATTTTAAGAGCTTCAAACGTGTCCGGATAAACTTCAGCAACC
CCTTATCTGCAGCCGATGCCAGGCTGCGGCTGCACAAGACCGAGTTCCTGGGGAAGGAAATGAAGTTGTA
TTTTGCTCAGACTTTACACATAGGAAGTTCACACCTGGCTCCGCCCAATCCCGACAAACAGTTCCTCATC
TCCCCTCCGGCCTCTCCTCCCGTTGGCTGGAAACAAGTAGAAGATGCCACCCCCGTCATAAATTACGATC
TTTTATATGCCATCTCCAAGCTGGGGCCAGGAGAGAAGTATGAACTGCATGCAGCGACAGACACCACTCC
CAGTGTGGTGGTCCACGTGTGTGAGAGTGACCAAGAGAATGAGGAGGAAGAGGAAGAGATGGAGAGAATG
AAGAGACCCAAGCCCAAAATCATCCAGACACGGAGACCGGAGTACACACCGATCCACCTTAGCTGAAAGC
TTGGCCGCCATGGCCCAACTTGTTTATTGCAGCTTATAATGGTTACAAATAAAGCAATAGCATCACAAAT
TTCACAAATAAAGCATTTTTTTCACTGCATTCTAGTTGTGGTTTGTCCAAACTCATCAATGTATCTTATC
ATGTCTGGATCGGGAATTAATTCGGCGCAGCACCATGGCCTGAAATAACCTCTGAAAGAGGAACTTGGTT
AGGTACCTTCTGAGGCGGAAAGAACCAGCTGTGGAATGTGTGTCAGTTAGGGTGTGGAAAGTCCCCAGGC
TCCCCAGCAGGCAGAAGTATGCAAAGCATGCATCTCAATTAGTCAGCAACCAGGTGTGGAAAGTCCCC
