>Addgene plasmid #65413 | RCAN1 | addgene partial sequence | sequence record 148570 | CMV-F 5'-CGCAAATGGGCGGTAGGCGTG-3'
CTATATAAGCAGAGCTCGTTTAGTGAACCGTCAGATCGCCTGGAGACGCCATCCACGCCTGTTTTGACCT
CCATAGAAGACACCGGGACCGATCCAGCCTCCGCGGCCGGGAACGGTGCATTGGAACGCGGATTCCCCGT
GCCAAGAGTGACGTAAGTACCGCCTATAGAGTCTATAGGCCCACCCCCTTGGCTTCGTTAGAACGCGGCT
ACAATTAATACATAACCTTATGTATCATACACATACGATTTAGGTGACACTATAGAATAACATCCACTTT
GCCTTTCTCTCCACAGGTGTCCACTCCCAGGTCCAACTGCACCTCGGTTCTATCGATATGGACTACAAAG
ACGATGACGACAAGCGAATTCCCCGGGGATCCATGGAGGAGGTGGATCTGCAGGACCTGCCGAGCGCCAC
CATCGCCTGCCACCTGGACCCGCGCGTGTTCGTGGACGGCCTGTGCCGGGCCAAATTTGAATCCCTCTTC
AGAACATATGACAAGGACACCACCTTCCAGTATTTTAAGAGCTTCAAACGTGTCCGGATAAACTTCAGCA
ACCCCTTATCTGCAGCCGATGCCAGGCTGCGGCTGCACAAGACCGAGTTCCTGGGGAAGGAAATGAAGTT
GTATTTTGCTCAGACTTTACACATAGGAAGTTCACACCTGGCTCCGCCCAATCCCGACAAACAGTTCCTC
ATCTCCCCTCCGGCCTCTCCTCCCGTTGGCTGGAAACAAGTAGAAGATGCCACCCCCGTCATAAATTACG
ATCTTTTATATGCCATCTCCAAGCTGGGGCCAGGAGAGAAGTATGAACTGCATGCAGCGACAGACACCAC
TCCCAGTGTGGTGGTCCACGTGTGTGAGAGTGACCAAGAGAATGAGGAGGAAGAGGAAGAGATGGAGAGA
ATGAAGAGACCCAAGCCCAAAATCATCCAGACACGGAGACCGGAGTACACACCGATCCACCTTAGCTGAA
AGCTTGGCCGCCATGGCCCAACTTGTTTATTGCAGCTTATAATGGTTACAAATAAAGCAATAGCATCACA
AATTTCACAAATAAAGCATTTTT
